Addgene plasmid #90858: PSMD14 E5.4 gRNA
Purpose: 3rd generation lentiviral gRNA plasmid targeting human PSMD14
Depositing lab: Iain Cheeseman. Depositing organization: Whitehead Institute for Biomedical Research. Publication: Large-Scale Analysis of CRISPR/Cas9 Cell-Cycle Knockouts Reveals the Diversity of p53-Dependent Responses to Cell-Cycle Defects. McKinley KL, Cheeseman IM. Dev Cell. 2017 Feb 27;40(4):405-420.e2. doi: 10.1016/j.devcel.2017.01.012. Epub 2017 Feb 16. PubMed 28216383.
Backbone
  Vector backbone: pLenti-sgRNA
  Backbone manufacturer: Eric Lander & David Sabatini labs (Addgene plasmid #71409)
  Backbone size w/o insert (bp): 9151
  Vector type: Lentiviral, CRISPR
  Selectable markers: Puromycin
Growth in bacteria
  Bacterial resistance: Ampicillin, 100 μg/mL
  Growth temperature: 37°C
  Growth strain: NEB Stable
  Copy number: Unknown
Gene/Insert
  Gene/Insert name: PSMD14 (Guide Designation E5.4) (alt name: pKMKO series)
  gRNA/shRNA sequence: CACCgATGTTAAAACATGGCCGTGC
  Species: H. sapiens (human)
  Promoter: U6
  Cloning method: Restriction Enzyme; 5′ cloning site BsmBI (destroyed during cloning); 3′ cloning site BsmBI (destroyed during cloning)
  Sequencing primers: 5′ hU6-F (5'-GAGGGCCTATTTCCCATGATT-3'); 3′ EF1a-R (5'-CACGGCGACTACTGCACTTA-3')
Terms and licenses: Academic/Nonprofit Terms; Industry Terms: Not Available to Industry
Depositor comments: Please note that gRNA target sequence listed is not strictly the 20nt spacer sequence, but also contains the 5' BsmBI overhang. For more information about knockout human cell lines generated using this plasmid, please see http://cellcycleknockouts.wi.mit.edu/ .
How to cite: PSMD14 E5.4 gRNA was a gift from Iain Cheeseman (Addgene plasmid # 90858 ; http://n2t.net/addgene:90858 ; RRID:Addgene_90858)
