[The description below was written by a language model from this plasmid's Addgene catalogue record and pLannotate feature annotations shown in this document.]
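Description:
PSMD14 E5.4 gRNA is a third-generation lentiviral CRISPR plasmid built on the pLenti-sgRNA backbone and carrying a single guide RNA directed against human PSMD14. It is propagated in E. coli through a high-copy ColE1/pUC-type origin with ampicillin selection (AmpR), and the backbone also retains an f1 origin, an SV40 origin, and remnants of lac/lacZα and T3/T7 promoter sequences. The guide was inserted as an oligonucleotide duplex between two BsmBI sites that were destroyed during cloning. The depositor notes that the listed guide sequence includes the 5′ BsmBI overhang rather than only the 20-nt spacer.

The viral portion begins with an RSV promoter fused to a truncated HIV-1 5′ LTR, which makes genomic RNA production Tat-independent, followed by the Ψ packaging signal, a gag fragment and the RRE for Rev-dependent nuclear export. A human U6 RNA polymerase III promoter drives the PSMD14 spacer joined to the S. pyogenes Cas9 guide scaffold (annotated as a tracrRNA fragment). Downstream, a cPPT/CTS element precedes an EF-1α core promoter driving puromycin N-acetyltransferase for selection of transduced mammalian cells, with a WPRE to enhance expression and a self-inactivating ΔU3 3′ LTR, followed by an SV40 poly(A) signal. No Cas9 gene is annotated, so the nuclease must be supplied separately in the target cells.

The plasmid belongs to a series used for a large-scale Cas9 knockout analysis of cell-cycle genes in human cells. The sequenced record is 7,302 nt, shorter than the 9,151 bp listed for the empty backbone. The record does not explain this difference.
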