Features (pLannotate 1.2.2; 27 found; start..end, strand, type, name):
     18..110     +  CDS            lacI (fragment): lac repressor; lacI; The lac repressor binds to the lac operator to inhibit transcription in E. coli. This inhibition can be relieved by adding lactose or isopropyl-β-D-thiogalactopyranoside (IPTG).
    123..144     +  protein_bind   CAP binding site: CAP binding activates transcription in the presence of cAMP. E. coli catabolite activator protein
    159..189     +  promoter       lac promoter: promoter for the E. coli lac operon
    197..213     +  protein_bind   lac operator: The lac repressor binds to the lac operator to inhibit transcription in E. coli. This inhibition can be relieved by adding lactose or isopropyl-β-D-thiogalactopyranoside (IPTG). lac repressor encoded by lacI
    258..276     +  promoter       T3 promoter: promoter for bacteriophage T3 RNA polymerase
    304..530     +  promoter       RSV promoter: Rous sarcoma virus enhancer/promoter
    531..711     +  LTR            5' LTR (truncated): truncated 5' long terminal repeat (LTR) from HIV-1
    758..883     +  misc_feature   HIV-1 Ψ: packaging signal of human immunodeficiency virus type 1
    867..1230    +  CDS            HIV-1 gag (fragment): gag protein from human immunodeficiency virus 1; gag
   1376..1609    +  misc_feature   RRE: The Rev response element (RRE) of HIV-1 allows for Rev-dependent mRNA export from the nucleus to the cytoplasm.
   1986..2012    +  CDS            Rev (fragment): human immunodeficiency virus 1 (HIV-1) Rev protein; rev; enhances nuclear export of unspliced and incompletely spliced viral mRNAs
   2016..2256    +  promoter       U6 promoter: RNA polymerase III promoter for human U6 snRNA
   2304..2371    +  misc_RNA       tracrRNA (fragment): trans-activating CRISPR RNA for the Streptococcus pyogenes CRISPR/Cas9 system
   2420..2537    +  misc_feature   cPPT/CTS: central polypurine tract and central termination sequence of HIV-1
   2606..2817    +  promoter       EF-1α core promoter: core promoter for human elongation factor EF-1α
   2843..3442    +  CDS            PuroR (fragment): puromycin N-acetyltransferase; pac from Streptomyces; confers resistance to puromycin
   3458..4046    +  misc_feature   WPRE: woodchuck hepatitis virus posttranscriptional regulatory element
   4097..4116    +  misc_feature   cPPT/CTS (fragment): central polypurine tract and central termination sequence of HIV-1
   4118..4351    +  LTR            3' LTR (ΔU3): self-inactivating 3' long terminal repeat (LTR) from HIV-1
   4429..4550    +  polyA_signal   SV40 poly(A) signal: SV40 polyadenylation signal
   4590..4725    +  rep_origin     SV40 ori: SV40 origin of replication
   4746..4764    -  promoter       T7 promoter: promoter for bacteriophage T7 RNA polymerase
   4772..4927    +  CDS            lacZα (fragment): LacZα fragment of β-galactosidase; lacZ fragment
   4932..5360    +  rep_origin     f1 ori (sequence partly withheld): f1 bacteriophage origin of replication; arrow indicates direction of (+) strand synthesis
   5413..5517    +  promoter       AmpR promoter: bla
   5518..6378    +  CDS            AmpR: β-lactamase; bla; confers resistance to ampicillin, carbenicillin, and related antibiotics
   6549..7137    +  rep_origin     ori: high-copy-number ColE1/pMB1/pBR322/pUC origin of replication
>Addgene plasmid #90858 | PSMD14 E5.4 gRNA | addgene full sequence | sequence record 183906 | Addgene NGS Result
AGCGAGGAAGCGGAAGAGCGCCCAATACGCAAACCGCCTCTCCCCGCGCGTTGGCCGATTCATTAATGCA
GCTGGCACGACAGGTTTCCCGACTGGAAAGCGGGCAGTGAGCGCAACGCAATTAATGTGAGTTAGCTCAC
TCATTAGGCACCCCAGGCTTTACACTTTATGCTTCCGGCTCGTATGTTGTGTGGAATTGTGAGCGGATAA
CAATTTCACACAGGAAACAGCTATGACCATGATTACGCCAAGCGCGCAATTAACCCTCACTAAAGGGAAC
AAAAGCTGGAGCTGCAAGCTTAATGTAGTCTTATGCAATACTCTTGTAGTCTTGCAACATGGTAACGATG
AGTTAGCAACATGCCTTACAAGGAGAGAAAAAGCACCGTGCATGCCGATTGGTGGAAGTAAGGTGGTACG
ATCGTGCCTTATTAGGAAGGCAACAGACGGGTCTGACATGGATTGGACGAACCACTGAATTGCCGCATTG
CAGAGATATTGTATTTAAGTGCCTAGCTCGATACATAAACGGGTCTCTCTGGTTAGACCAGATCTGAGCC
TGGGAGCTCTCTGGCTAACTAGGGAACCCACTGCTTAAGCCTCAATAAAGCTTGCCTTGAGTGCTTCAAG
TAGTGTGTGCCCGTCTGTTGTGTGACTCTGGTAACTAGAGATCCCTCAGACCCTTTTAGTCAGTGTGGAA
AATCTCTAGCAGTGGCGCCCGAACAGGGACTTGAAAGCGAAAGGGAAACCAGAGGAGCTCTCTCGACGCA
GGACTCGGCTTGCTGAAGCGCGCACGGCAAGAGGCGAGGGGCGGCGACTGGTGAGTACGCCAAAAATTTT
GACTAGCGGAGGCTAGAAGGAGAGAGATGGGTGCGAGAGCGTCAGTATTAAGCGGGGGAGAATTAGATCG
CGATGGGAAAAAATTCGGTTAAGGCCAGGGGGAAAGAAAAAATATAAATTAAAACATATAGTATGGGCAA
GCAGGGAGCTAGAACGATTCGCAGTTAATCCTGGCCTGTTAGAAACATCAGAAGGCTGTAGACAAATACT
GGGACAGCTACAACCATCCCTTCAGACAGGATCAGAAGAACTTAGATCATTATATAATACAGTAGCAACC
CTCTATTGTGTGCATCAAAGGATAGAGATAAAAGACACCAAGGAAGCTTTAGACAAGATAGAGGAAGAGC
AAAACAAAAGTAAGACCACCGCACAGCAAGCGGCCGCTGATCTTCAGACCTGGAGGAGGAGATATGAGGG
ACAATTGGAGAAGTGAATTATATAAATATAAAGTAGTAAAAATTGAACCATTAGGAGTAGCACCCACCAA
GGCAAAGAGAAGAGTGGTGCAGAGAGAAAAAAGAGCAGTGGGAATAGGAGCTTTGTTCCTTGGGTTCTTG
GGAGCAGCAGGAAGCACTATGGGCGCAGCGTCAATGACGCTGACGGTACAGGCCAGACAATTATTGTCTG
GTATAGTGCAGCAGCAGAACAATTTGCTGAGGGCTATTGAGGCGCAACAGCATCTGTTGCAACTCACAGT
CTGGGGCATCAAGCAGCTCCAGGCAAGAATCCTGGCTGTGGAAAGATACCTAAAGGATCAACAGCTCCTG
GGGATTTGGGGTTGCTCTGGAAAACTCATTTGCACCACTGCTGTGCCTTGGAATGCTAGTTGGAGTAATA
AATCTCTGGAACAGATTTGGAATCACACGACCTGGATGGAGTGGGACAGAGAAATTAACAATTACACAAG
CTTAATACACTCCTTAATTGAAGAATCGCAAAACCAGCAAGAAAAGAATGAACAAGAATTATTGGAATTA
GATAAATGGGCAAGTTTGTGGAATTGGTTTAACATAACAAATTGGCTGTGGTATATAAAATTATTCATAA
TGATAGTAGGAGGCTTGGTAGGTTTAAGAATAGTTTTTGCTGTACTTTCTATAGTGAATAGAGTTAGGCA
GGGATATTCACCATTATCGTTTCAGACCCACCTCCCAACCCCGAGGGGACCCAGAGAGGGCCTATTTCCC
ATGATTCCTTCATATTTGCATATACGATACAAGGCTGTTAGAGAGATAATTAGAATTAATTTGACTGTAA
ACACAAAGATATTAGTACAAAATACGTGACGTAGAAAGTAATAATTTCTTGGGTAGTTTGCAGTTTTAAA
ATTATGTTTTAAAATGGACTATCATATGCTTACCGTAACTTGAAAGTATTTCGATTTCTTGGCTTTATAT
ATCTTGTGGAAAGGACGAAACACCGATGTTAAAACATGGCCGTGCGTTTAAGAGCTATGCTGGAAACAGC
ATAGCAAGTTTAAATAAGGCTAGTCCGTTATCAACTTGAAAAAGTGGCACCGAGTCGGTGCTTTTTTTGA
ATTCTAGATCTTGAGACAAATGGCAGTATTCATCCACAATTTTAAAAGAAAAGGGGGGATTGGGGGGTAC
AGTGCAGGGGAAAGAATAGTAGACATAATAGCAACAGACATACAAACTAAAGAATTACAAAAACAAATTA
CAAAAATTCAAAATTTTCGGGTTTATTACAGGGACAGCAGAGATCCACTTTGGCGCCGGCTCGAGTGGCT
CCGGTGCCCGTCAGTGGGCAGAGCGCACATCGCCCACAGTCCCCGAGAAGTTGGGGGGAGGGGTCGGCAA
TTGAACCGGTGCCTAGAGAAGGTGGCGCGGGGTAAACTGGGAAAGTGATGTCGTGTACTGGCTCCGCCTT
TTTCCCGAGGGTGGGGGAGAACCGTATATAAGTGCAGTAGTCGCCGTGAACGTTCTTTTTCGCAACGGGT
TTGCCGCCAGAACACAGGTGTCGTGACGCGGGATCCGCCACCATGACCGAGTACAAGCCCACGGTGCGCC
TCGCCACCCGCGACGACGTCCCCAGGGCCGTACGCACCCTCGCCGCCGCGTTCGCCGACTACCCCGCCAC
GCGCCACACCGTCGATCCGGACCGCCACATCGAGCGGGTCACCGAGCTGCAAGAACTCTTCCTCACGCGC
GTCGGGCTCGACATCGGCAAGGTGTGGGTCGCGGACGACGGCGCCGCGGTGGCGGTCTGGACCACGCCGG
AGAGCGTCGAAGCGGGGGCGGTGTTCGCCGAGATCGGCCCGCGCATGGCCGAGTTGAGCGGTTCCCGGCT
GGCCGCGCAGCAACAGATGGAAGGCCTCCTGGCGCCGCACCGGCCCAAGGAGCCCGCGTGGTTCCTGGCC
ACCGTCGGAGTCTCGCCCGACCACCAGGGCAAGGGTCTGGGCAGCGCCGTCGTGCTCCCCGGAGTGGAGG
CGGCCGAGCGCGCCGGGGTGCCCGCCTTCCTGGAGACCTCCGCGCCCCGCAACCTCCCCTTCTACGAGCG
GCTCGGCTTCACCGTCACCGCCGACGTCGAGGTGCCCGAAGGACCGCGCACCTGGTGCATGACCCGCAAG
CCCGGTGCCTGAACGCGTTAAGTCGACAATCAACCTCTGGATTACAAAATTTGTGAAAGATTGACTGGTA
TTCTTAACTATGTTGCTCCTTTTACGCTATGTGGATACGCTGCTTTAATGCCTTTGTATCATGCTATTGC
TTCCCGTATGGCTTTCATTTTCTCCTCCTTGTATAAATCCTGGTTGCTGTCTCTTTATGAGGAGTTGTGG
CCCGTTGTCAGGCAACGTGGCGTGGTGTGCACTGTGTTTGCTGACGCAACCCCCACTGGTTGGGGCATTG
CCACCACCTGTCAGCTCCTTTCCGGGACTTTCGCTTTCCCCCTCCCTATTGCCACGGCGGAACTCATCGC
CGCCTGCCTTGCCCGCTGCTGGACAGGGGCTCGGCTGTTGGGCACTGACAATTCCGTGGTGTTGTCGGGG
AAATCATCGTCCTTTCCTTGGCTGCTCGCCTGTGTTGCCACCTGGATTCTGCGCGGGACGTCCTTCTGCT
ACGTCCCTTCGGCCCTCAATCCAGCGGACCTTCCTTCCCGCGGCCTGCTGCCGGCTCTGCGGCCTCTTCC
GCGTCTTCGCCTTCGCCCTCAGACGAGTCGGATCTCCCTTTGGGCCGCCTCCCCGCGTCGACTTTAAGAC
CAATGACTTACAAGGCAGCTGTAGATCTTAGCCACTTTTTAAAAGAAAAGGGGGGACTGGAAGGGCTAAT
TCACTCCCAACGAAGACAAGATCTGCTTTTTGCTTGTACTGGGTCTCTCTGGTTAGACCAGATCTGAGCC
TGGGAGCTCTCTGGCTAACTAGGGAACCCACTGCTTAAGCCTCAATAAAGCTTGCCTTGAGTGCTTCAAG
TAGTGTGTGCCCGTCTGTTGTGTGACTCTGGTAACTAGAGATCCCTCAGACCCTTTTAGTCAGTGTGGAA
AATCTCTAGCAGTACGTATAGTAGTTCATGTCATCTTATTATTCAGTATTTATAACTTGCAAAGAAATGA
ATATCAGAGAGTGAGAGGAACTTGTTTATTGCAGCTTATAATGGTTACAAATAAAGCAATAGCATCACAA
ATTTCACAAATAAAGCATTTTTTTCACTGCATTCTAGTTGTGGTTTGTCCAAACTCATCAATGTATCTTA
TCATGTCTGGCTCTAGCTATCCCGCCCCTAACTCCGCCCATCCCGCCCCTAACTCCGCCCAGTTCCGCCC
ATTCTCCGCCCCATGGCTGACTAATTTTTTTTATTTATGCAGAGGCCGAGGCCGCCTCGGCCTCTGAGCT
ATTCCAGAAGTAGTGAGGAGGCTTTTTTGGAGGCCTAGGGACGTACCCAATTCGCCCTATAGTGAGTCGT
ATTACGCGCGCTCACTGGCCGTCGTTTTACAACGTCGTGACTGGGAAAACCCTGGCGTTACCCAACTTAA
TCGCCTTGCAGCACATCCCCCTTTCGCCAGCTGGCGTAATAGCGAAGAGGCCCGCACCGATCGCCCTTCC
CAACAGTTGCGCAGCCTGAATGGCGAATGGG
[124 nt withheld, positions 4932-5055]
C
[91 nt withheld, positions 5057-5147]
A
[49 nt withheld, positions 5149-5197]
CCTTTGACGTTGGAGTCCACGTTCTTT
[37 nt withheld, positions 5225-5261]
ACCCTATCTCGGTCTATTCTTTTGATTTATAAGGGATTTTGCCGATTTCGGCCTATTGGTTAAAAAATGA
GCTGATTTAACAAAAATTTAACGCGAATTTTAACAAAATATTAACGCTTACAATTTAGGTGGCACTTTTC
GGGGAAATGTGCGCGGAACCCCTATTTGTTTATTTTTCTAAATACATTCAAATATGTATCCGCTCATGAG
ACAATAACCCTGATAAATGCTTCAATAATATTGAAAAAGGAAGAGTATGAGTATTCAACATTTCCGTGTC
GCCCTTATTCCCTTTTTTGCGGCATTTTGCCTTCCTGTTTTTGCTCACCCAGAAACGCTGGTGAAAGTAA
AAGATGCTGAAGATCAGTTGGGTGCACGAGTGGGTTACATCGAACTGGATCTCAACAGCGGTAAGATCCT
TGAGAGTTTTCGCCCCGAAGAACGTTTTCCAATGATGAGCACTTTTAAAGTTCTGCTATGTGGCGCGGTA
TTATCCCGTATTGACGCCGGGCAAGAGCAACTCGGTCGCCGCATACACTATTCTCAGAATGACTTGGTTG
AGTACTCACCAGTCACAGAAAAGCATCTTACGGATGGCATGACAGTAAGAGAATTATGCAGTGCTGCCAT
AACCATGAGTGATAACACTGCGGCCAACTTACTTCTGACAACGATCGGAGGACCGAAGGAGCTAACCGCT
TTTTTGCACAACATGGGGGATCATGTAACTCGCCTTGATCGTTGGGAACCGGAGCTGAATGAAGCCATAC
CAAACGACGAGCGTGACACCACGATGCCTGTAGCAATGGCAACAACGTTGCGCAAACTATTAACTGGCGA
ACTACTTACTCTAGCTTCCCGGCAACAATTAATAGACTGGATGGAGGCGGATAAAGTTGCAGGACCACTT
CTGCGCTCGGCCCTTCCGGCTGGCTGGTTTATTGCTGATAAATCTGGAGCCGGTGAGCGTGGGTCTCGCG
GTATCATTGCAGCACTGGGGCCAGATGGTAAGCCCTCCCGTATCGTAGTTATCTACACGACGGGGAGTCA
GGCAACTATGGATGAACGAAATAGACAGATCGCTGAGATAGGTGCCTCACTGATTAAGCATTGGTAACTG
TCAGACCAAGTTTACTCATATATACTTTAGATTGATTTAAAACTTCATTTTTAATTTAAAAGGATCTAGG
TGAAGATCCTTTTTGATAATCTCATGACCAAAATCCCTTAACGTGAGTTTTCGTTCCACTGAGCGTCAGA
CCCCGTAGAAAAGATCAAAGGATCTTCTTGAGATCCTTTTTTTCTGCGCGTAATCTGCTGCTTGCAAACA
AAAAAACCACCGCTACCAGCGGTGGTTTGTTTGCCGGATCAAGAGCTACCAACTCTTTTTCCGAAGGTAA
CTGGCTTCAGCAGAGCGCAGATACCAAATACTGTTCTTCTAGTGTAGCCGTAGTTAGGCCACCACTTCAA
GAACTCTGTAGCACCGCCTACATACCTCGCTCTGCTAATCCTGTTACCAGTGGCTGCTGCCAGTGGCGAT
AAGTCGTGTCTTACCGGGTTGGACTCAAGACGATAGTTACCGGATAAGGCGCAGCGGTCGGGCTGAACGG
GGGGTTCGTGCACACAGCCCAGCTTGGAGCGAACGACCTACACCGAACTGAGATACCTACAGCGTGAGCT
ATGAGAAAGCGCCACGCTTCCCGAAGGGAGAAAGGCGGACAGGTATCCGGTAAGCGGCAGGGTCGGAACA
GGAGAGCGCACGAGGGAGCTTCCAGGGGGAAACGCCTGGTATCTTTATAGTCCTGTCGGGTTTCGCCACC
TCTGACTTGAGCGTCGATTTTTGTGATGCTCGTCAGGGGGGCGGAGCCTATGGAAAAACGCCAGCAACGC
GGCCTTTTTACGGTTCCTGGCCTTTTGCTGGCCTTTTGCTCACATGTTCTTTCCTGCGTTATCCCCTGAT
TCTGTGGATAACCGTATTACCGCCTTTGAGTGAGCTGATACCGCTCGCCGCAGCCGAACGACCGAGCGCA
GCGAGTCAGTG
